Addgene plasmid #179856: Multiplex-CRISPR-miR-200FAM-T2A-GFP
Purpose: to delete miR200 family genes including miR-141, miR-200c, miR-429 and miR-200b
Depositing lab: Brendan Jenkins. Depositing organization: Hudson Institute of Medical Research. Publication: Complete loss of miR-200 family induces EMT associated cellular senescence in gastric cancer. Yu L, Cao C, Li X, Zhang M, Gu Q, Gao H, Balic JJ, Xu D, Zhang L, Ying L, Xu D, Yang Y, Wu D, He B, Jenkins BJ, Liu Y, Li J. Oncogene. 2021 Oct 19. pii: 10.1038/s41388-021-02067-y. doi: 10.1038/s41388-021-02067-y. PubMed 34667277.
Backbone
  Vector backbone: pLV hUbC-Cas9-T2A-GFP
  Backbone manufacturer: Charles Gersbach (Addgene plasmid # 53190)
  Backbone size w/o insert (bp): 10000
  Total vector size (bp): 15000
  Vector type: Mammalian Expression, Lentiviral, CRISPR
Growth in bacteria
  Bacterial resistance: Ampicillin, 100 μg/mL
  Growth temperature: 37°C
  Growth strain: NEB Stable
  Copy number: Unknown
Gene/Insert
  Gene/Insert name: hsa-miR-200 family (miR-200b, miR-200a, miR-429, miR-141 and miR-200c )
  gRNA/shRNA sequence: gRNA sequence details listed in Supplementary Information Table S4 of the Article and below.
  Species: H. sapiens (human)
  GenBank ID: miR-200 family: Homo sapiens miR-200b, LM608401.1, Homo sapiens miR-429, LM379507.1, Homo sapiens miR-141: LM379050.1 Homo sapiens miR-200c: LM608608.1, Homo sapiens miR-200a: LM608664.1
  Entrez Gene: MIR141 (a.k.a. MIRN141, mir-141); MIR200B (a.k.a. MIRN200B, mir-200b); MIR429 (a.k.a. MIRN429, hsa-mir-429, mir-429); MIR200C (a.k.a. MIRN200C, mir-200c); MIR200A (a.k.a. MIRN200A, mir-200a)
Terms and licenses: Academic/Nonprofit Terms; Industry Terms: Not Available to Industry
Depositor comments: Oligonucleotides for cloning protospacers: h200b-mU6-O1 TTGTTTGGCCATCTTACTGGGCAGCAT h200b-mU6-O2 AAACATGCTGCCCAGTAAGATGGCCAA h429-hU6-O1 CACCGGCCCTCTGTCTAATACTGTC h429-hU6-O2 AAACGACAGTATTAGACAGAGGGCC h200c-7SK-O1 CCTCGTCGTCTTACCCAGCAGTGTT h200c-7SK-O2 AAACAACACTGCTGGGTAAGACGAC h141-H1-O1 TCCCATCCAACACTGTACTGGAAGA h141-H1-O2 AAACTCTTCCAGTACAGTGTTGGAT
How to cite: Multiplex-CRISPR-miR-200FAM-T2A-GFP was a gift from Brendan Jenkins (Addgene plasmid # 179856 ; http://n2t.net/addgene:179856 ; RRID:Addgene_179856)
