[The description below was written by a language model from this plasmid's Addgene catalogue record and pLannotate feature annotations shown in this document.]
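Description:
Multiplex-CRISPR-miR-200FAM-T2A-GFP is an all-in-one lentiviral CRISPR/Cas9 plasmid built on the pLV hUbC-Cas9-T2A-GFP backbone and designed to delete the human miR-200 family loci. It is propagated in E. coli through a high-copy ColE1/pUC-type origin with ampicillin resistance. An f1 origin is also present, along with an SV40/EM7-driven bleomycin/Zeocin resistance cassette that lies outside the viral transfer region. The sequenced record is about 15.8 kb, slightly larger than the nominal catalogue size. Lentiviral elements include a CMV enhancer/promoter fused to a truncated HIV-1 5' LTR, which drives genomic RNA production in packaging cells. They also include the Ψ packaging signal, RRE, cPPT/CTS, WPRE and a truncated 3' LTR followed by a bGH polyadenylation signal.

The payload has two parts. Four guide RNA cassettes, each ending in an S. pyogenes gRNA scaffold, sit downstream of the cPPT. The annotation identifies mouse U6, human U6 and H1 promoters, and the depositor's oligonucleotide names indicate that the fourth guide is driven by a 7SK promoter, which was not annotated. By those names, mouse U6 expresses the miR-200b guide, human U6 the miR-429 guide, 7SK the miR-200c guide and H1 the miR-141 guide. Using different Pol III promoters allows simultaneous expression of all four guides while limiting repeated sequence. Downstream, the human ubiquitin C promoter drives 3xFLAG-tagged Cas9 linked to EGFP, by a T2A peptide according to the construct name, so transduced cells can be tracked or sorted by fluorescence. loxP sites flank the guide and Cas9-GFP region, which in principle permits Cre-mediated excision. The associated work concerns loss of the miR-200 family in gastric cancer cells.
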