Features (pLannotate 1.2.2; 42 found; start..end, strand, type, name):
     88..328     -  promoter       U6 promoter: RNA polymerase III promoter for human U6 snRNA
    358..572     +  promoter       H1 promoter: human H1 RNA promoter
    602..677     +  misc_RNA       gRNA scaffold: guide RNA scaffold for the Streptococcus pyogenes CRISPR/Cas9 system
    707..782     -  misc_RNA       gRNA scaffold: guide RNA scaffold for the Streptococcus pyogenes CRISPR/Cas9 system
   1079..2290    +  promoter       UbC promoter: human ubiquitin C promoter
   2301..2319    -  misc_feature   MCS (fragment): pUC18/19 multiple cloning site
   2328..2393    +  CDS            3xFLAG: three tandem FLAG® epitope tags, followed by an enterokinase cleavage site
   2430..6533    +  CDS            cas9: CAS9_STRP1 - Also known as csn1 From Streptococcus pyogenes serotype M1.
   6633..7346    +  CDS            EGFP: EGFP is a basic (constitutively fluorescent) green fluorescent protein published in 1996, derived from Aequorea victoria. It is reported to be a rapidly-maturing weak dimer with moderate acid sensitivity.
   7362..7395    +  protein_bind   loxP: Cre-mediated recombination occurs in the 8-bp core sequence (GCATACAT). Cre recombinase
   7396..7420    +  misc_feature   MCS (fragment): pBluescript multiple cloning site
   7420..8008    +  misc_feature   WPRE: woodchuck hepatitis virus posttranscriptional regulatory element
   7945..8526    +  CDS            nef (fragment): NEF_HV1H2 - Experimental evidence at protein level: Swiss-Prot protein existence level 1. Extracellular Nef protein targets CD4(+) T-lymphocytes for apoptosis by interacting with CXCR4 surface receptors. From Human immunodeficiency virus type 1 group M subtype B (isolate HXB2) (HIV-1).
   8533..8713    +  LTR            5' LTR (truncated): truncated 5' long terminal repeat (LTR) from HIV-1
   8745..8969    +  polyA_signal   bGH poly(A) signal: bovine growth hormone polyadenylation signal
   8973..8994    +  promoter       SV40 promoter (fragment): SV40 enhancer and early promoter
   9015..9443    +  rep_origin     f1 ori (sequence partly withheld): f1 bacteriophage origin of replication; arrow indicates direction of (+) strand synthesis
   9457..9786    +  promoter       SV40 promoter: SV40 enhancer and early promoter
   9834..9881    +  promoter       EM7 promoter: synthetic bacterial promoter&nbsp
   9900..10274   +  CDS            BleoR: antibiotic-binding protein; Sh ble from Streptoalloteichus hindustanus; confers resistance to bleomycin, phleomycin, and Zeocin™
  10284..10409   +  CDS            ble (fragment): BLE_KLEPN - Experimental evidence at protein level: Swiss-Prot protein existence level 1. Binding protein with a strong affinity to the bleomycin family of antibiotics. Binds to CL990; an antimitotic-antibiotic compound. From Klebsiella pneumoniae.
  10404..10525   +  polyA_signal   SV40 poly(A) signal: SV40 polyadenylation signal
  10596..10618   -  protein_bind   lac operator (fragment): The lac repressor binds to the lac operator to inhibit transcription in E. coli. This inhibition can be relieved by adding lactose or isopropyl-β-D-thiogalactopyranoside (IPTG). lac repressor encoded by lacI
  10622..10652   -  promoter       lac promoter: promoter for the E. coli lac operon
  10667..10688   -  protein_bind   CAP binding site: CAP binding activates transcription in the presence of cAMP. E. coli catabolite activator protein
  10701..10793   -  CDS            lacI (fragment): lac repressor; lacI; The lac repressor binds to the lac operator to inhibit transcription in E. coli. This inhibition can be relieved by adding lactose or isopropyl-β-D-thiogalactopyranoside (IPTG).
  10976..11564   -  rep_origin     ori: high-copy-number ColE1/pMB1/pBR322/pUC origin of replication
  11735..12595   -  CDS            AmpR: β-lactamase; bla; confers resistance to ampicillin, carbenicillin, and related antibiotics
  12596..12700   -  promoter       AmpR promoter: bla
  12759..12811   -  misc_feature   bom (fragment): basis of mobility region from pBR322
  12966..13345   +  enhancer       CMV enhancer: human cytomegalovirus immediate early enhancer
  13346..13545   +  promoter       CMV promoter: human cytomegalovirus (CMV) immediate early promoter
  13563..13743   +  LTR            5' LTR (truncated): truncated 5' long terminal repeat (LTR) from HIV-1
  13790..13915   +  misc_feature   HIV-1 Ψ: packaging signal of human immunodeficiency virus type 1
  13899..14262   +  CDS            HIV-1 gag (fragment): gag protein from human immunodeficiency virus 1; gag
  14408..14641   +  misc_feature   RRE: The Rev response element (RRE) of HIV-1 allows for Rev-dependent mRNA export from the nucleus to the cytoplasm.
  15018..15118   +  CDS            Rev (fragment): human immunodeficiency virus 1 (HIV-1) Rev protein; rev; enhances nuclear export of unspliced and incompletely spliced viral mRNAs
  15168..15285   +  misc_feature   cPPT/CTS: central polypurine tract and central termination sequence of HIV-1
  15330..15363   +  protein_bind   loxP: Cre-mediated recombination occurs in the 8-bp core sequence (GCATACAT). Cre recombinase
  15368..15681   +  promoter       U6 promoter: RNA polymerase III promoter for mouse U6 snRNA (Das et al., 1988)
  15704..15779   +  misc_RNA       gRNA scaffold: guide RNA scaffold for the Streptococcus pyogenes CRISPR/Cas9 system
  15809..58      -  misc_RNA       gRNA scaffold (across the origin): guide RNA scaffold for the Streptococcus pyogenes CRISPR/Cas9 system
>Addgene plasmid #179856 | Multiplex-CRISPR-miR-200FAM-T2A-GFP | addgene full sequence | sequence record 357409 | Addgene NGS Result
TTTTTCAAGTTGATAACGGACTAGCCTTATTTTAACTTGCTATTTCTAGCTCTAAAACGACAGTATTAGA
CAGAGGGCCGGTGTTTCGTCCTTTCCACAAGATATATAAAGCCAAGAAATCGAAATACTTTCAAGTTACG
GTAAGCATATGATAGTCCATTTTAAAACATAATTTTAAAACTGCAAACTACCCAAGAAATTATTACTTTC
TACGTCACGTATTTTGTACTAATATCTTTGTGTTTACAGTCAAATTAATTCCAATTATCTCTCTAACAGC
CTTGTATCGTATATGCAAATATGAAGGAATCATGGGAAATAGGCCCTCTTCCTGCCCGACCTTGGATCGA
TCCGCCTGAACGCTGACGTCATCAACCCGCTCCAAGGAATCGCGGGCCCAGTGTCACTAGGCGGGAACAC
CCAGCGCGCGTGCGCCCTGGCAGGAAGATGGCTGTGAGGGACAGGGGAGTGGCGCCCTGCAATATTTGCA
TGTCGCTATGTGTTCTGGGAAATCACCATAAACGTGAAATGTCTTTGGATTTGGGAATCTTATAAGTTCT
GTATGAGACCACTCTTTCCCATCCAACACTGTACTGGAAGAGTTTTAGAGCTAGAAATAGCAAGTTAAAA
TAAGGCTAGTCCGTTATCAACTTGAAAAAGTGGCACCGAGTCGGTGCTTTTTTTGGTCATCAGTCCGAGA
AAAAAAGCACCGACTCGGTGCCACTTTTTCAAGTTGATAACGGACTAGCCTTATTTTAACTTGCTATTTC
TAGCTCTAAAACAACACTGCTGGGTAAGACGACGAGGTACCCAAGCGGCGCACAAGCTATATAAACCTGA
AGGAAGTCTCAACTTTACACTTAGGTCAAGTTGCTTATCGTACTAGAGCTTCAGCAGGAAATTTAACTAA
AATCTAATTTAACCAGCATAGCAAATATCATTTATTCCCAAAATGCTAAAGTTTGAGATAAACGGACTTG
ATTTCCGGCTGTTTTGACACTATCCAGAATGCCTTGCAGATGGGTGGGGCATGCTAAATACTGCAGACAA
TTAATTAACCCGTGTCGGCTCCAGATCTGGCCTCCGCGCCGGGTTTTGGCGCCTCCCGCGGGCGCCCCCC
TCCTCACGGCGAGCGCTGCCACGTCAGACGAAGGGCGCAGCGAGCGTCCTGATCCTTCCGCCCGGACGCT
CAGGACAGCGGCCCGCTGCTCATAAGACTCGGCCTTAGAACCCCAGTATCAGCAGAAGGACATTTTAGGA
CGGGACTTGGGTGACTCTAGGGCACTGGTTTTCTTTCCAGAGAGCGGAACAGGCGAGGAAAAGTAGTCCC
TTCTCGGCGATTCTGCGGAGGGATCTCCGTGGGGCGGTGAACGCCGATGATTATATAAGGACGCGCCGGG
TGTGGCACAGCTAGTTCCGTCGCAGCCGGGATTTGGGTCGCGGTTCTTGTTTGTGGATCGCTGTGATCGT
CACTTGGTGAGTAGCGGGCTGCTGGGCTGGCCGGGGCTTTCGTGGCCGCCGGGCCGCTCGGTGGGACGGA
AGCGTGTGGAGAGACCGCCAAGGGCTGTAGTCTGGGTCCGCGAGCAAGGTTGCCCTGAACTGGGGGTTGG
GGGGAGCGCAGCAAAATGGCGGCTGTTCCCGAGTCTTGAATGGAAGACGCTTGTGAGGCGGGCTGTGAGG
TCGTTGAAACAAGGTGGGGGGCATGGTGGGCGGCAAGAACCCAAGGTCTTGAGGCCTTCGCTAATGCGGG
AAAGCTCTTATTCGGGTGAGATGGGCTGGGGCACCATCTGGGGACCCTGACGTGAAGTTTGTCACTGACT
GGAGAACTCGGTTTGTCGTCTGTTGCGGGGGCGGCAGTTATGGCGGTGCCGTTGGGCAGTGCACCCGTAC
CTTTGGGAGCGCGCGCCCTCGTCGTGTCGTGACGTCACCCGTTCTGTTGGCTTATAATGCAGGGTGGGGC
CACCTGCCGGTAGGTGTGCGGTAGGCTTTTCTCCGTCGCAGGACGCAGGGTTCGGGCCTAGGGTAGGCTC
TCCTGAATCGACAGGCGCCGGACCTCTGGTGAGGGGAGGGATAAGTGAGGCGTCAGTTTCTTTGGTCGGT
TTTATGTACCTATCTTCTTAAGTAGCTGAAGCTCCGGTTTTGAACTATGCGCTCGGGGTTGGCGAGTGTG
TTTTGTGAAGTTTTTTAGGCACCTTTTGAAATGTAATCATTTGGGTCAATATGTAATTTTCAGTGTTAGA
CTAGTAAATTGTCCGCTAAATTCTGGCCGTTTTTGGCTTTTTTGTTAGACGAAGCTTGGGCTGCAGGTCG
ACTCTAGAGCCACCATGGACTACAAAGACCATGACGGTGATTATAAAGATCATGACATCGATTACAAGGA
TGACGATGACAAGATGGCCCCCAAGAAGAAGAGGAAGGTGGGCCGCGGAATGGACAAGAAGTACTCCATT
GGGCTCGATATCGGCACAAACAGCGTCGGCTGGGCCGTCATTACGGACGAGTACAAGGTGCCGAGCAAAA
AATTCAAAGTTCTGGGCAATACCGATCGCCACAGCATAAAGAAGAACCTCATTGGCGCCCTCCTGTTCGA
CTCCGGGGAAACCGCCGAAGCCACGCGGCTCAAAAGAACAGCACGGCGCAGATATACCCGCAGAAAGAAT
CGGATCTGCTACCTGCAGGAGATCTTTAGTAATGAGATGGCTAAGGTGGATGACTCTTTCTTCCATAGGC
TGGAGGAGTCCTTTTTGGTGGAGGAGGATAAAAAGCACGAGCGCCACCCAATCTTTGGCAATATCGTGGA
CGAGGTGGCGTACCATGAAAAGTACCCAACCATATATCATCTGAGGAAGAAGCTTGTAGACAGTACTGAT
AAGGCTGACTTGCGGTTGATCTATCTCGCGCTGGCGCATATGATCAAATTTCGGGGACACTTCCTCATCG
AGGGGGACCTGAACCCAGACAACAGCGATGTCGACAAACTCTTTATCCAACTGGTTCAGACTTACAATCA
GCTTTTCGAAGAGAACCCGATCAACGCATCCGGAGTTGACGCCAAAGCAATCCTGAGCGCTAGGCTGTCC
AAATCCCGGCGGCTCGAAAACCTCATCGCACAGCTCCCTGGGGAGAAGAAGAACGGCCTGTTTGGTAATC
TTATCGCCCTGTCACTCGGGCTGACCCCCAACTTTAAATCTAACTTCGACCTGGCCGAAGATGCCAAGCT
TCAACTGAGCAAAGACACCTACGATGATGATCTCGACAATCTGCTGGCCCAGATCGGCGACCAGTACGCA
GACCTTTTTTTGGCGGCAAAGAACCTGTCAGACGCCATTCTGCTGAGTGATATTCTGCGAGTGAACACGG
AGATCACCAAAGCTCCGCTGAGCGCTAGTATGATCAAGCGCTATGATGAGCACCACCAAGACTTGACTTT
GCTGAAGGCCCTTGTCAGACAGCAACTGCCTGAGAAGTACAAGGAAATTTTCTTCGATCAGTCTAAAAAT
GGCTACGCCGGATACATTGACGGCGGAGCAAGCCAGGAGGAATTTTACAAATTTATTAAGCCCATCTTGG
AAAAAATGGACGGCACCGAGGAGCTGCTGGTAAAGCTTAACAGAGAAGATCTGTTGCGCAAACAGCGCAC
TTTCGACAATGGAAGCATCCCCCACCAGATTCACCTGGGCGAACTGCACGCTATCCTCAGGCGGCAAGAG
GATTTCTACCCCTTTTTGAAAGATAACAGGGAAAAGATTGAGAAAATCCTCACATTTCGGATACCCTACT
ATGTAGGCCCCCTCGCCCGGGGAAATTCCAGATTCGCGTGGATGACTCGCAAATCAGAAGAGACCATCAC
TCCCTGGAACTTCGAGGAAGTCGTGGATAAGGGGGCCTCTGCCCAGTCCTTCATCGAAAGGATGACTAAC
TTTGATAAAAATCTGCCTAACGAAAAGGTGCTTCCTAAACACTCTCTGCTGTACGAGTACTTCACAGTTT
ATAACGAGCTCACCAAGGTCAAATACGTCACAGAAGGGATGAGAAAGCCAGCATTCCTGTCTGGAGAGCA
GAAGAAAGCTATCGTGGACCTCCTCTTCAAGACGAACCGGAAAGTTACCGTGAAACAGCTCAAAGAAGAC
TATTTCAAAAAGATTGAATGTTTCGACTCTGTTGAAATCAGCGGAGTGGAGGATCGCTTCAACGCATCCC
TGGGAACGTATCACGATCTCCTGAAAATCATTAAAGACAAGGACTTCCTGGACAATGAGGAGAACGAGGA
CATTCTTGAGGACATTGTCCTCACCCTTACGTTGTTTGAAGATAGGGAGATGATTGAAGAACGCTTGAAA
ACTTACGCTCATCTCTTCGACGACAAAGTCATGAAACAGCTCAAGAGGCGCCGATATACAGGATGGGGGC
GGCTGTCAAGAAAACTGATCAATGGGATCCGAGACAAGCAGAGTGGAAAGACAATCCTGGATTTTCTTAA
GTCCGATGGATTTGCCAACCGGAACTTCATGCAGTTGATCCATGATGACTCTCTCACCTTTAAGGAGGAC
ATCCAGAAAGCACAAGTTTCTGGCCAGGGGGACAGTCTTCACGAGCACATCGCTAATCTTGCAGGTAGCC
CAGCTATCAAAAAGGGAATACTGCAGACCGTTAAGGTCGTGGATGAACTCGTCAAAGTAATGGGAAGGCA
TAAGCCCGAGAATATCGTTATCGAGATGGCCCGAGAGAACCAAACTACCCAGAAGGGACAGAAGAACAGT
AGGGAAAGGATGAAGAGGATTGAAGAGGGTATAAAAGAACTGGGGTCCCAAATCCTTAAGGAACACCCAG
TTGAAAACACCCAGCTTCAGAATGAGAAGCTCTACCTGTACTACCTGCAGAACGGCAGGGACATGTACGT
GGATCAGGAACTGGACATCAATCGGCTCTCCGACTACGACGTGGATCATATCGTGCCCCAGTCTTTTCTC
AAAGATGATTCTATTGATAATAAAGTGTTGACAAGATCCGATAAAAATAGAGGGAAGAGTGATAACGTCC
CCTCAGAAGAAGTTGTCAAGAAAATGAAAAATTATTGGCGGCAGCTGCTGAACGCCAAACTGATCACACA
ACGGAAGTTCGATAATCTGACTAAGGCTGAACGAGGTGGCCTGTCTGAGTTGGATAAAGCCGGCTTCATC
AAAAGGCAGCTTGTTGAGACACGCCAGATCACCAAGCACGTGGCCCAAATTCTCGATTCACGCATGAACA
CCAAGTACGATGAAAATGACAAACTGATTCGAGAGGTGAAAGTTATTACTCTGAAGTCTAAGCTGGTCTC
AGATTTCAGAAAGGACTTTCAGTTTTATAAGGTGAGAGAGATCAACAATTACCACCATGCGCATGATGCC
TACCTGAATGCAGTGGTAGGCACTGCACTTATCAAAAAATATCCCAAGCTTGAATCTGAATTTGTTTACG
GAGACTATAAAGTGTACGATGTTAGGAAAATGATCGCAAAGTCTGAGCAGGAAATAGGCAAGGCCACCGC
TAAGTACTTCTTTTACAGCAATATTATGAATTTTTTCAAGACCGAGATTACACTGGCCAATGGAGAGATT
CGGAAGCGACCACTTATCGAAACAAACGGAGAAACAGGAGAAATCGTGTGGGACAAGGGTAGGGATTTCG
CGACAGTCCGGAAGGTCCTGTCCATGCCGCAGGTGAACATCGTTAAAAAGACCGAAGTACAGACCGGAGG
CTTCTCCAAGGAAAGTATCCTCCCGAAAAGGAACAGCGACAAGCTGATCGCACGCAAAAAAGATTGGGAC
CCCAAGAAATACGGCGGATTCGATTCTCCTACAGTCGCTTACAGTGTACTGGTTGTGGCCAAAGTGGAGA
AAGGGAAGTCTAAAAAACTCAAAAGCGTCAAGGAACTGCTGGGCATCACAATCATGGAGCGATCAAGCTT
CGAAAAAAACCCCATCGACTTTCTCGAGGCGAAAGGATATAAAGAGGTCAAAAAAGACCTCATCATTAAG
CTTCCCAAGTACTCTCTCTTTGAGCTTGAAAACGGCCGGAAACGAATGCTCGCTAGTGCGGGCGAGCTGC
AGAAAGGTAACGAGCTGGCACTGCCCTCTAAATACGTTAATTTCTTGTATCTGGCCAGCCACTATGAAAA
GCTCAAAGGGTCTCCCGAAGATAATGAGCAGAAGCAGCTGTTCGTGGAACAACACAAACACTACCTTGAT
GAGATCATCGAGCAAATAAGCGAATTCTCCAAAAGAGTGATCCTCGCCGACGCTAACCTCGATAAGGTGC
TTTCTGCTTACAATAAGCACAGGGATAAGCCCATCAGGGAGCAGGCAGAAAACATTATCCACTTGTTTAC
TCTGACCAACTTGGGCGCGCCTGCAGCCTTCAAGTACTTCGACACCACCATAGACAGAAAGCGGTACACC
TCTACAAAGGAGGTCCTGGACGCCACACTGATTCATCAGTCAATTACGGGGCTCTATGAAACAAGAATCG
ACCTCTCTCAGCTCGGTGGAGACAGCAGGGCTGACCCCAAGAAGAAGAGGAAGGTGGCTAGCGAGGGCAG
AGGAAGTCTTCTAACATGCGGTGACGTGGAGGAGAATCCCGGCCCTGGTACCGTGAGCAAGGGCGAGGAG
CTGTTCACCGGGGTGGTGCCCATCCTGGTCGAGCTGGACGGCGACGTAAACGGCCACAAGTTCAGCGTGT
CCGGCGAGGGCGAGGGCGATGCCACCTACGGCAAGCTGACCCTGAAGTTCATCTGCACCACCGGCAAGCT
GCCCGTGCCCTGGCCCACCCTCGTGACCACCCTGACCTACGGCGTGCAGTGCTTCAGCCGCTACCCCGAC
CACATGAAGCAGCACGACTTCTTCAAGTCCGCCATGCCCGAAGGCTACGTCCAGGAGCGCACCATCTTCT
TCAAGGACGACGGCAACTACAAGACCCGCGCCGAGGTGAAGTTCGAGGGCGACACCCTGGTGAACCGCAT
CGAGCTGAAGGGCATCGACTTCAAGGAGGACGGCAACATCCTGGGGCACAAGCTGGAGTACAACTACAAC
AGCCACAACGTCTATATCATGGCCGACAAGCAGAAGAACGGCATCAAGGTGAACTTCAAGATCCGCCACA
ACATCGAGGACGGCAGCGTGCAGCTCGCCGACCACTACCAGCAGAACACCCCCATCGGCGACGGCCCCGT
GCTGCTGCCCGACAACCACTACCTGAGCACCCAGTCCGCCCTGAGCAAAGACCCCAACGAGAAGCGCGAT
CACATGGTCCTGCTGGAGTTCGTGACCGCCGCCGGGATCACTCTCGGCATGGACGAGCTGTACAAGACCG
GTTGATAATAGATAACTTCGTATAGCATACATTATACGAAGTTATGAATTCGATATCAAGCTTATCGATA
ATCAACCTCTGGATTACAAAATTTGTGAAAGATTGACTGGTATTCTTAACTATGTTGCTCCTTTTACGCT
ATGTGGATACGCTGCTTTAATGCCTTTGTATCATGCTATTGCTTCCCGTATGGCTTTCATTTTCTCCTCC
TTGTATAAATCCTGGTTGCTGTCTCTTTATGAGGAGTTGTGGCCCGTTGTCAGGCAACGTGGCGTGGTGT
GCACTGTGTTTGCTGACGCAACCCCCACTGGTTGGGGCATTGCCACCACCTGTCAGCTCCTTTCCGGGAC
TTTCGCTTTCCCCCTCCCTATTGCCACGGCGGAACTCATCGCCGCCTGCCTTGCCCGCTGCTGGACAGGG
GCTCGGCTGTTGGGCACTGACAATTCCGTGGTGTTGTCGGGGAAATCATCGTCCTTTCCTTGGCTGCTCG
CCTGTGTTGCCACCTGGATTCTGCGCGGGACGTCCTTCTGCTACGTCCCTTCGGCCCTCAATCCAGCGGA
CCTTCCTTCCCGCGGCCTGCTGCCGGCTCTGCGGCCTCTTCCGCGTCTTCGCCTTCGCCCTCAGACGAGT
CGGATCTCCCTTTGGGCCGCCTCCCCGCATCGATACCGTCGACCTCGAGACCTAGAAAAACATGGAGCAA
TCACAAGTAGCAATACAGCAGCTACCAATGCTGATTGTGCCTGGCTAGAAGCACAAGAGGAGGAGGAGGT
GGGTTTTCCAGTCACACCTCAGGTACCTTTAAGACCAATGACTTACAAGGCAGCTGTAGATCTTAGCCAC
TTTTTAAAAGAAAAGGGGGGACTGGAAGGGCTAATTCACTCCCAACGAAGACAAGATATCCTTGATCTGT
GGATCTACCACACACAAGGCTACTTCCCTGATTGGCAGAACTACACACCAGGGCCAGGGATCAGATATCC
ACTGACCTTTGGATGGTGCTACAAGCTAGTACCAGTTGAGCAAGAGAAGGTAGAAGAAGCCAATGAAGGA
GAGAACACCCGCTTGTTACACCCTGTGAGCCTGCATGGGATGGATGACCCGGAGAGAGAAGTATTAGAGT
GGAGGTTTGACAGCCGCCTAGCATTTCATCACATGGCCCGAGAGCTGCATCCGGACTGTACTGGGTCTCT
CTGGTTAGACCAGATCTGAGCCTGGGAGCTCTCTGGCTAACTAGGGAACCCACTGCTTAAGCCTCAATAA
AGCTTGCCTTGAGTGCTTCAAGTAGTGTGTGCCCGTCTGTTGTGTGACTCTGGTAACTAGAGATCCCTCA
GACCCTTTTAGTCAGTGTGGAAAATCTCTAGCAGGGCCCGTTTAAACCCGCTGATCAGCCTCGACTGTGC
CTTCTAGTTGCCAGCCATCTGTTGTTTGCCCCTCCCCCGTGCCTTCCTTGACCCTGGAAGGTGCCACTCC
CACTGTCCTTTCCTAATAAAATGAGGAAATTGCATCGCATTGTCTGAGTAGGTGTCATTCTATTCTGGGG
GGTGGGGTGGGGCAGGACAGCAAGGGGGAGGATTGGGAAGACAATAGCAGGCATGCTGGGGATGCGGTGG
GCTCTATGGCTTCTGAGGCGGAAAGAACCAGCTGGGGCTCTAGGGGGTATCCCC
[124 nt withheld, positions 9015-9138]
C
[91 nt withheld, positions 9140-9230]
A
[49 nt withheld, positions 9232-9280]
CCTTTGACGTTGGAGTCCACGTTCTTT
[37 nt withheld, positions 9308-9344]
ACCCTATCTCGGTCTATTCTTTTGATTTATAAGGGATTTTGCCGATTTCGGCCTATTGGTTAAAAAATGA
GCTGATTTAACAAAAATTTAACGCGAATTAATTCTGTGGAATGTGTGTCAGTTAGGGTGTGGAAAGTCCC
CAGGCTCCCCAGCAGGCAGAAGTATGCAAAGCATGCATCTCAATTAGTCAGCAACCAGGTGTGGAAAGTC
CCCAGGCTCCCCAGCAGGCAGAAGTATGCAAAGCATGCATCTCAATTAGTCAGCAACCATAGTCCCGCCC
CTAACTCCGCCCATCCCGCCCCTAACTCCGCCCAGTTCCGCCCATTCTCCGCCCCATGGCTGACTAATTT
TTTTTATTTATGCAGAGGCCGAGGCCGCCTCTGCCTCTGAGCTATTCCAGAAGTAGTGAGGAGGCTTTTT
TGGAGGCCTAGGCTTTTGCAAAAAGCTCCCGGGAGCTTGTATATCCATTTTCGGATCTGATCAGCACGTG
TTGACAATTAATCATCGGCATAGTATATCGGCATAGTATAATACGACAAGGTGAGGAACTAAACCATGGC
CAAGTTGACCAGTGCCGTTCCGGTGCTCACCGCGCGCGACGTCGCCGGAGCGGTCGAGTTCTGGACCGAC
CGGCTCGGGTTCTCCCGGGACTTCGTGGAGGACGACTTCGCCGGTGTGGTCCGGGACGACGTGACCCTGT
TCATCAGCGCGGTCCAGGACCAGGTGGTGCCGGACAACACCCTGGCCTGGGTGTGGGTGCGCGGCCTGGA
CGAGCTGTACGCCGAGTGGTCGGAGGTCGTGTCCACGAACTTCCGGGACGCCTCCGGGCCGGCCATGACC
GAGATCGGCGAGCAGCCGTGGGGGCGGGAGTTCGCCCTGCGCGACCCGGCCGGCAACTGCGTGCACTTCG
TGGCCGAGGAGCAGGACTGACACGTGCTACGAGATTTCGATTCCACCGCCGCCTTCTATGAAAGGTTGGG
CTTCGGAATCGTTTTCCGGGACGCCGGCTGGATGATCCTCCAGCGCGGGGATCTCATGCTGGAGTTCTTC
GCCCACCCCAACTTGTTTATTGCAGCTTATAATGGTTACAAATAAAGCAATAGCATCACAAATTTCACAA
ATAAAGCATTTTTTTCACTGCATTCTAGTTGTGGTTTGTCCAAACTCATCAATGTATCTTATCATGTCTG
TATACCGTCGACCTCTAGCTAGAGCTTGGCGTAATCATGGTCATAGCTGTTTCCTGTGTGAAATTGTTAT
CCGCTCACAATTCCACACAACATACGAGCCGGAAGCATAAAGTGTAAAGCCTGGGGTGCCTAATGAGTGA
GCTAACTCACATTAATTGCGTTGCGCTCACTGCCCGCTTTCCAGTCGGGAAACCTGTCGTGCCAGCTGCA
TTAATGAATCGGCCAACGCGCGGGGAGAGGCGGTTTGCGTATTGGGCGCTCTTCCGCTTCCTCGCTCACT
GACTCGCTGCGCTCGGTCGTTCGGCTGCGGCGAGCGGTATCAGCTCACTCAAAGGCGGTAATACGGTTAT
CCACAGAATCAGGGGATAACGCAGGAAAGAACATGTGAGCAAAAGGCCAGCAAAAGGCCAGGAACCGTAA
AAAGGCCGCGTTGCTGGCGTTTTTCCATAGGCTCCGCCCCCCTGACGAGCATCACAAAAATCGACGCTCA
AGTCAGAGGTGGCGAAACCCGACAGGACTATAAAGATACCAGGCGTTTCCCCCTGGAAGCTCCCTCGTGC
GCTCTCCTGTTCCGACCCTGCCGCTTACCGGATACCTGTCCGCCTTTCTCCCTTCGGGAAGCGTGGCGCT
TTCTCATAGCTCACGCTGTAGGTATCTCAGTTCGGTGTAGGTCGTTCGCTCCAAGCTGGGCTGTGTGCAC
GAACCCCCCGTTCAGCCCGACCGCTGCGCCTTATCCGGTAACTATCGTCTTGAGTCCAACCCGGTAAGAC
ACGACTTATCGCCACTGGCAGCAGCCACTGGTAACAGGATTAGCAGAGCGAGGTATGTAGGCGGTGCTAC
AGAGTTCTTGAAGTGGTGGCCTAACTACGGCTACACTAGAAGAACAGTATTTGGTATCTGCGCTCTGCTG
AAGCCAGTTACCTTCGGAAAAAGAGTTGGTAGCTCTTGATCCGGCAAACAAACCACCGCTGGTAGCGGTG
GTTTTTTTGTTTGCAAGCAGCAGATTACGCGCAGAAAAAAAGGATCTCAAGAAGATCCTTTGATCTTTTC
TACGGGGTCTGACGCTCAGTGGAACGAAAACTCACGTTAAGGGATTTTGGTCATGAGATTATCAAAAAGG
ATCTTCACCTAGATCCTTTTAAATTAAAAATGAAGTTTTAAATCAATCTAAAGTATATATGAGTAAACTT
GGTCTGACAGTTACCAATGCTTAATCAGTGAGGCACCTATCTCAGCGATCTGTCTATTTCGTTCATCCAT
AGTTGCCTGACTCCCCGTCGTGTAGATAACTACGATACGGGAGGGCTTACCATCTGGCCCCAGTGCTGCA
ATGATACCGCGAGACCCACGCTCACCGGCTCCAGATTTATCAGCAATAAACCAGCCAGCCGGAAGGGCCG
AGCGCAGAAGTGGTCCTGCAACTTTATCCGCCTCCATCCAGTCTATTAATTGTTGCCGGGAAGCTAGAGT
AAGTAGTTCGCCAGTTAATAGTTTGCGCAACGTTGTTGCCATTGCTACAGGCATCGTGGTGTCACGCTCG
TCGTTTGGTATGGCTTCATTCAGCTCCGGTTCCCAACGATCAAGGCGAGTTACATGATCCCCCATGTTGT
GCAAAAAAGCGGTTAGCTCCTTCGGTCCTCCGATCGTTGTCAGAAGTAAGTTGGCCGCAGTGTTATCACT
CATGGTTATGGCAGCACTGCATAATTCTCTTACTGTCATGCCATCCGTAAGATGCTTTTCTGTGACTGGT
GAGTACTCAACCAAGTCATTCTGAGAATAGTGTATGCGGCGACCGAGTTGCTCTTGCCCGGCGTCAATAC
GGGATAATACCGCGCCACATAGCAGAACTTTAAAAGTGCTCATCATTGGAAAACGTTCTTCGGGGCGAAA
ACTCTCAAGGATCTTACCGCTGTTGAGATCCAGTTCGATGTAACCCACTCGTGCACCCAACTGATCTTCA
GCATCTTTTACTTTCACCAGCGTTTCTGGGTGAGCAAAAACAGGAAGGCAAAATGCCGCAAAAAAGGGAA
TAAGGGCGACACGGAAATGTTGAATACTCATACTCTTCCTTTTTCAATATTATTGAAGCATTTATCAGGG
TTATTGTCTCATGAGCGGATACATATTTGAATGTATTTAGAAAAATAAACAAATAGGGGTTCCGCGCACA
TTTCCCCGAAAAGTGCCACCTGACGTCGACGGATCGGGAGATCTCCCGATCCCCTATGGTGCACTCTCAG
TACAATCTGCTCTGATGCCGCATAGTTAAGCCAGTATCTGCTCCCTGCTTGTGTGTTGGAGGTCGCTGAG
TAGTGCGCGAGCAAAATTTAAGCTACAACAAGGCAAGGCTTGACCGACAATTGCATGAAGAATCTGCTTA
GGGTTAGGCGTTTTGCGCTGCTTCGCGATGTACGGGCCAGATATACGCGTTGACATTGATTATTGACTAG
TTATTAATAGTAATCAATTACGGGGTCATTAGTTCATAGCCCATATATGGAGTTCCGCGTTACATAACTT
ACGGTAAATGGCCCGCCTGGCTGACCGCCCAACGACCCCCGCCCATTGACGTCAATAATGACGTATGTTC
CCATAGTAACGCCAATAGGGACTTTCCATTGACGTCAATGGGTGGAGTATTTACGGTAAACTGCCCACTT
GGCAGTACATCAAGTGTATCATATGCCAAGTACGCCCCCTATTGACGTCAATGACGGTAAATGGCCCGCC
TGGCATTATGCCCAGTACATGACCTTATGGGACTTTCCTACTTGGCAGTACATCTACGTATTAGTCATCG
CTATTACCATGGTGATGCGGTTTTGGCAGTACATCAATGGGCGTGGATAGCGGTTTGACTCACGGGGATT
TCCAAGTCTCCACCCCATTGACGTCAATGGGAGTTTGTTTTGGCACCAAAATCAACGGGACTTTCCAAAA
TGTCGTAACAACTCCGCCCCATTGACGCAAATGGGCGGTAGGCGTGTACGGTGGGAGGTCTATATAAGCA
GCGCGTTTTGCCTGTACTGGGTCTCTCTGGTTAGACCAGATCTGAGCCTGGGAGCTCTCTGGCTAACTAG
GGAACCCACTGCTTAAGCCTCAATAAAGCTTGCCTTGAGTGCTTCAAGTAGTGTGTGCCCGTCTGTTGTG
TGACTCTGGTAACTAGAGATCCCTCAGACCCTTTTAGTCAGTGTGGAAAATCTCTAGCAGTGGCGCCCGA
ACAGGGACTTGAAAGCGAAAGGGAAACCAGAGGAGCTCTCTCGACGCAGGACTCGGCTTGCTGAAGCGCG
CACGGCAAGAGGCGAGGGGCGGCGACTGGTGAGTACGCCAAAAATTTTGACTAGCGGAGGCTAGAAGGAG
AGAGATGGGTGCGAGAGCGTCAGTATTAAGCGGGGGAGAATTAGATCGCGATGGGAAAAAATTCGGTTAA
GGCCAGGGGGAAAGAAAAAATATAAATTAAAACATATAGTATGGGCAAGCAGGGAGCTAGAACGATTCGC
AGTTAATCCTGGCCTGTTAGAAACATCAGAAGGCTGTAGACAAATACTGGGACAGCTACAACCATCCCTT
CAGACAGGATCAGAAGAACTTAGATCATTATATAATACAGTAGCAACCCTCTATTGTGTGCATCAAAGGA
TAGAGATAAAAGACACCAAGGAAGCTTTAGACAAGATAGAGGAAGAGCAAAACAAAAGTAAGACCACCGC
ACAGCAAGCGGCCGCTGATCTTCAGACCTGGAGGAGGAGATATGAGGGACAATTGGAGAAGTGAATTATA
TAAATATAAAGTAGTAAAAATTGAACCATTAGGAGTAGCACCCACCAAGGCAAAGAGAAGAGTGGTGCAG
AGAGAAAAAAGAGCAGTGGGAATAGGAGCTTTGTTCCTTGGGTTCTTGGGAGCAGCAGGAAGCACTATGG
GCGCAGCGTCAATGACGCTGACGGTACAGGCCAGACAATTATTGTCTGGTATAGTGCAGCAGCAGAACAA
TTTGCTGAGGGCTATTGAGGCGCAACAGCATCTGTTGCAACTCACAGTCTGGGGCATCAAGCAGCTCCAG
GCAAGAATCCTGGCTGTGGAAAGATACCTAAAGGATCAACAGCTCCTGGGGATTTGGGGTTGCTCTGGAA
AACTCATTTGCACCACTGCTGTGCCTTGGAATGCTAGTTGGAGTAATAAATCTCTGGAACAGATTTGGAA
TCACACGACCTGGATGGAGTGGGACAGAGAAATTAACAATTACACAAGCTTAATACACTCCTTAATTGAA
GAATCGCAAAACCAGCAAGAAAAGAATGAACAAGAATTATTGGAATTAGATAAATGGGCAAGTTTGTGGA
ATTGGTTTAACATAACAAATTGGCTGTGGTATATAAAATTATTCATAATGATAGTAGGAGGCTTGGTAGG
TTTAAGAATAGTTTTTGCTGTACTTTCTATAGTGAATAGAGTTAGGCAGGGATATTCACCATTATCGTTT
CAGACCCACCTCCCAACCCCGAGGGGACCCGACAGGCCCGAAGGAATAGAAGAAGAAGGTGGAGAGAGAG
ACAGAGACAGATCCATTCGATTAGTGAACGGATCGGCACTGCGTGCGCCAATTCTGCAGACAAATGGCAG
TATTCATCCACAATTTTAAAAGAAAAGGGGGGATTGGGGGGTACAGTGCAGGGGAAAGAATAGTAGACAT
AATAGCAACAGACATACAAACTAAAGAATTACAAAAACAAATTACAAAAATTCAAAATTTTCGGGTTTAT
TACAGGGACAGCAGAGATCCAGTTTGGTTAATTAAATAACTTCGTATAGCATACATTATACGAAGTTATG
ATAGATCCGACGCCGCCATCTCTAGGCCCGCGCCGGCCCCCTCGCACAGACTTGTGGGAGAAGCTCGGCT
ACTCCCCTGCCCCGGTTAATTTGCATATAATATTTCCTAGTAACTATAGAGGCTTAATGTGCGATAAAAG
ACAGATAATCTGTTCTTTTTAATACTAGCTACATTTTACATGATAGGCTTGGATTTCTATAAGAGATACA
AATACTAAATTATTATTTTAAAAAACAGCACAAAAGGAAACTCACCCTAACTGTAAAGTAATTGTGTGTT
TTGAGACTATAAATATCCCTTGGAGAAAAGCCTTGTTTGGCCATCTTACTGGGCAGCATGTTTTAGAGCT
AGAAATAGCAAGTTAAAATAAGGCTAGTCCGTTATCAACTTGAAAAAGTGGCACCGAGTCGGTGCTTTTT
TTGTACGCTCAGCGGAGAAAAAAAGCACCGACTCGGTGCCAC
